Addgene plasmid #58448: pUAST YFP Rab6 DN
Purpose: expression of drosophila YFP-Rab6 dominant negative mutant
Depositing lab: Matthew Scott. Depositing organization: Stanford University. Publication: Thirty-one flavors of Drosophila rab proteins. Zhang J, Schulze KL, Hiesinger PR, Suyama K, Wang S, Fish M, Acar M, Hoskins RA, Bellen HJ, Scott MP. Genetics. 2007 Jun;176(2):1307-22. Epub 2007 Apr 3. 10.1534/genetics.106.066761 PubMed 17409086.
Backbone
  Vector backbone: pUAST
  Vector type: Insect Expression
Growth in bacteria
  Bacterial resistance: Ampicillin, 100 μg/mL
  Growth temperature: 37°C
  Growth strain: DH5alpha
  Copy number: Unknown
Gene/Insert
  Gene/Insert name: Rab6
  Species: D. melanogaster (fly)
  Mutation: T26N (dominant negative)
  Entrez Gene: Rab6 (a.k.a. Dmel_CG6601, 136/6, AAF53168, CG6601, DRab6, Dm Rab6, DmRab6, Dmel\CG6601, Drab6, O18334, dRab6, drab6, l(2)08323, rab6, wrt)
  Promoter: GAL4
  Tag / fusion protein: YFP (N terminal on backbone)
  Cloning method: Gateway Cloning
  Sequencing primers: 5′ EGFP-C; 3′ SV40pA-R
Terms and licenses: Academic/Nonprofit Terms; Industry Terms: Not Available to Industry
How to cite: pUAST YFP Rab6 DN was a gift from Matthew Scott (Addgene plasmid # 58448 ; http://n2t.net/addgene:58448 ; RRID:Addgene_58448)
