[The description below was written by a language model from this plasmid's Addgene catalogue record.]
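Description:
pUAST YFP Rab6 DN is an insect expression plasmid built on the pUAST backbone, the standard Drosophila vector for GAL4/UAS-controlled transgene expression. It is propagated in E. coli under ampicillin selection; the record lists its copy number as unknown and gives no feature table, so the origin of replication and other backbone elements are not documented here. pUAST vectors generally carry P-element ends and a mini-white eye-colour marker for germline transformation of flies, but these parts are not itemised in this entry.

The insert is Drosophila melanogaster Rab6, a small GTPase of the Rab family, carrying a T26N substitution that the record designates as dominant negative. Mutations of this type in Rab proteins typically favour the inactive, GDP-bound state and interfere with the function of the endogenous protein. The coding sequence was introduced by Gateway recombination and is fused at its N terminus to YFP supplied by the backbone, so the mutant protein can be followed by fluorescence. The promoter field is recorded as GAL4, meaning that expression depends on GAL4 binding to upstream activating sequences. The transgene is therefore silent unless a GAL4 driver is present, which allows tissue- or stage-specific expression according to the driver chosen. The listed 3′ sequencing primer suggests an SV40 polyadenylation region downstream of the insert.

The stated purpose is expression of the YFP-tagged dominant-negative Rab6 mutant. The associated publication's title indicates that the plasmid belongs to a wider set of Drosophila Rab constructs, which would be suited to perturbing and visualising Rab-dependent membrane trafficking in vivo or in cultured fly cells.
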