>Addgene plasmid #58448 | pUAST YFP Rab6 DN | addgene partial sequence | sequence record 91854 | SV40pA-R 5'-GAAATTTGTGATGCTATTGC-3'
TAACAACAACAATTGCATTCATTTTATGTTTCAGGTTCAGGGGGAGGTGTGGGAGGTTTTTTAAAGCAAG
TAAAACCTCTACAAATGTGGTATGGCTGATTATGATCTCTAGTCAAGGCACTATACATCAAATATTTTTC
CATAATTTTCTTGTATAGCAGTGCAGCTTTTTCCTTTGTGGTGTAAATAGCAAAGCAAGCAAGAGTTCTA
TTACTAAACACAGCATGACTCAAAAAACTTAGCAATTCTGAAGGAAAGTCCTTGGGGTCTTCTACCTTTC
TCTTCTTTTTTGGAGGAGTAGAATGTTGAGAGTCAGCAGTAGCCTCATCATCACTAGATGGCATTTCTTC
TGAGCAAAACAGGTTTTCCTCATTAAAGGCATTCCACCACTGCTCCCATTCATCAGTTCCATAGGTTGGA
ATCTAAAATACACAAACAATTAGAATCAGTAGTTTAACACATTATACACTTAAAAATTTTATATTTACCT
TAGAGCTTTAAATCTCTGTAGGTAGTTTGTCCAATTATGTCACACCACAGAAGTAAGGTTCCTTCACAAA
GATCCTCTAGAGGATCATCAACCACTTTGTACAAGAAAGCTGGGTTCTAGCAGGCGCAGCCGCCCTCGGG
ATCCTTTGTCTCGTTGGGTGAGTCCTTTAGCACAACCTCCTGCATGTCCTCGGAGGGCTTGTTCTCCGTG
GAATCCATGCCGGGCAGTGCCGCGGCCACCCGTCGGAACAATTGCTTCACATTGTAGCCGGCCTTGGCGC
TTGTCTCGATGAACATCACGTTAAGCTCCTTC
