>Addgene plasmid #58448 | pUAST YFP Rab6 DN | addgene partial sequence | sequence record 92082 | EGFP-C 5'-CATGGTCCTGCTGGAGTTCGTG-3'
AGTCCGGACTCAGATCTCGAGCTCAAGCTTCGAATTCTGCAGTCGACGGTACCGCGGGCCCGGGATCATC
AACAAGTTTGTACAAAAAAGCAGGCTTAATGTCATCCGGAGATTTTGGCAATCCGCTGCGGAAGTTCAAG
CTCGTCTTCCTCGGCGAGCAGAGTGTGGGCAAGAACTCGCTGATTACACGATTCATGTACGACAGCTTCG
ACAACACGTACCAGGCGACGATCGGGATTGATTTCCTATCGAAGACCATGTACCTGGAGGATCGCACTGT
GCGCCTGCAGCTGTGGGATACGGCGGGACAGGAGCGATTCCGCTCGCTGATACCCTCGTACATACGCGAC
TCCACGGTGGCAGTGGTCGTTTACGATATCACCAACACCAACTCGTTCCACCAGACCTCCAAGTGGATCG
ATGACGTGCGCACGGAGCGGGGTAGCGACGTCATCATCATGCTGGTGGGCAACAAGACGGATCTCTCCGA
CAAGCGTCAGGTGTCCACCGAGGAGGGTGAGCGCAAGGCGAAGGAGCTTAACGTGATGTTCATCGAGACA
AGCGCCAAGGCCGGCTACAATGTGAAGCAATTGTTCCGACGGGTGGCCGCGGCACTGCCCGGCATGGATT
CCACGGAGAACAAGC
